Addgene plasmid #239009: pNS3_Ptrc::luxR _Plux::Cdv3/GFP
Purpose: Cell elongation, under LuxR control, activation by 3OC6-HSL and 3OC12-HSL
Depositing lab: Daniel Ducat. Depositing organization: Michigan State University. Publication: Engineering quorum-sensing circuits in Synechococcus elongatus PCC 7942 towards self-inducible systems. Kokarakis EJ, Santos-Merino M, Ghaffarinasab S, Vocelle D, Ducat DC. Metab Eng. 2025 Nov;92:76-89. doi: 10.1016/j.ymben.2025.07.008. Epub 2025 Jul 25. PubMed 40716565.
Backbone
  Vector backbone: pHN1_lacUV5
  Backbone size w/o insert (bp): 4861
  Total vector size (bp): 7136
  Vector type: Bacterial Expression, Synthetic Biology
Growth in bacteria
  Bacterial resistance: Chloramphenicol, 25 μg/mL
  Growth temperature: 37°C
  Growth strain: DH5alpha
  Copy number: High Copy
Gene/Insert 1
  Gene/Insert name: Transcriptional activator luxR (alt name: luxR)
  Species: Vibrio fischeri
  Insert size (bp): 756
  Promoter: Ptrc
  Cloning method: Gibson Cloning
  Sequencing primers: 5′ cgcgggaatcgtagcaaagtc
Gene/Insert 2
  Gene/Insert name: DivIVA-like cell division regulating protein (alt name: cdv3)
  Species: Synechococcus elongatus pcc 7942
  Insert size (bp): 1401
  Promoter: PluxI
  Tag / fusion protein: GFP (C terminal on insert)
  Cloning method: Gibson Cloning
  Sequencing primers: 5′ CTAGCAAGGGTCCGGGTTCA; 3′ cggtgagctggtgatatgggat
Terms and licenses: Academic/Nonprofit Terms; Industry Terms: Not Available to Industry
Depositor comments: Please visit https://doi.org/10.1101/2025.04.03.647055 for bioRxiv preprint.
How to cite: pNS3_Ptrc::luxR _Plux::Cdv3/GFP was a gift from Daniel Ducat (Addgene plasmid # 239009 ; http://n2t.net/addgene:239009 ; RRID:Addgene_239009)
