[The description below was written by a language model from this plasmid's Addgene catalogue record and pLannotate feature annotations shown in this document.]
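Description:
pNS3_Ptrc::luxR _Plux::Cdv3/GFP is a bacterial expression and synthetic-biology plasmid built on the pHN1_lacUV5 backbone, carrying a quorum-sensing-responsive circuit developed for the cyanobacterium Synechococcus elongatus PCC 7942. It is propagated in E. coli through a high-copy ColE1/pUC-type origin and selected with chloramphenicol via a cat gene under its own promoter. The "NS3" in the name suggests targeting to a neutral-site locus of the cyanobacterial chromosome, but no homology arms are annotated and the record does not state the delivery mode. The catalogue lists a total size of 7,136 bp, whereas the sequenced record is 7,180 nt.

The circuit has two modules. In the first, the Vibrio fischeri transcriptional activator luxR is expressed from a promoter the depositor calls Ptrc. The feature table annotates this region as a lac UV5 promoter fragment followed by a lac operator. A lacI repressor gene driven by the lacIq promoter is also present, so LuxR production should be IPTG-regulatable. rrnB T1 and T2 terminators lie upstream of this cassette and insulate it. In the second module, the LuxR-dependent PluxI promoter drives cdv3, a DivIVA-like cell division regulator from S. elongatus, fused at its C terminus to GFP. The annotation does not label Plux or cdv3, which presumably occupy the unannotated stretch between luxR and the fluorescent protein. It calls the fluorescent protein CDS "hfriFP", which probably corresponds to the depositor's GFP tag.

When LuxR binds an acyl-homoserine lactone (3OC6-HSL or 3OC12-HSL, per the record), it activates Plux. The resulting Cdv3-GFP expression produces cell elongation, and fluorescence reports the output. The plasmid serves work on signal-controlled and self-inducible morphology in cyanobacteria.
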