Features (pLannotate 1.2.2; 11 found; start..end, strand, type, name):
   1003..1591    -  rep_origin     ori: high-copy-number ColE1/pMB1/pBR322/pUC origin of replication
   2548..2591    -  terminator     rrnB T1 terminator: Escherichia coli rrnB; transcription terminator T1 from the E. coli rrnB gene
   2723..2750    +  terminator     rrnB T2 terminator: transcription terminator T2 from the E. coli rrnB gene
   2786..2813    +  promoter       lac UV5 promoter (fragment): E. coli lac promoter with an "up" mutation
   2821..2837    +  protein_bind   lac operator: The lac repressor binds to the lac operator to inhibit transcription in E. coli. This inhibition can be relieved by adding lactose or isopropyl-β-D-thiogalactopyranoside (IPTG). lac repressor encoded by lacI
   2870..3619    +  CDS            luxR: LUXR_ALIFS - Experimental evidence at protein level: Swiss-Prot protein existence level 1. Transcriptional activator of the bioluminescence operon. Binds to the OHHL autoinducer. From Aliivibrio fischeri (Vibrio fischeri).
   4478..5188    +  CDS            hfriFP: hfriFP is a fluorescent protein published in 2013, derived from Herbaspirillum frisingense.
   5215..5316    +  promoter       cat promoter: promoter of the E. coli cat gene encoding chloramphenicol acetyltransferase
   5317..5973    +  CDS            cat: CAT_ECOLX - Experimental evidence at protein level: Swiss-Prot protein existence level 1. This enzyme is an effector of chloramphenicol resistance in bacteria. From Escherichia coli. This protein is used as a marker in many commonly used cloning vectors, such as pACYC184.
   6041..6118    +  promoter       lacIq promoter: lacI (mutant); In the lacIq allele, a single base change in the promoter boosts expression of the lacI gene about 10-fold.
   6119..21      +  CDS            lacI (across the origin): lac repressor; lacI; The lac repressor binds to the lac operator to inhibit transcription in E. coli. This inhibition can be relieved by adding lactose or isopropyl-β-D-thiogalactopyranoside (IPTG).
>Addgene plasmid #239009 | pNS3_Ptrc::luxR _Plux::Cdv3/GFP | addgene full sequence | sequence record 478697 | Addgene NGS Result
CGACTGGAAAGCGGGCAGTGATCCCACAGCCGCCAGTTCCGCTGGCGGCATTTTAACTTTCTTTAATAAT
CTAGTGACAAGCCGGGGCAGACGTGAGCCGTAGTCCCGTCGCCAGACGCGGGTGCCCACGGGCGTCGTCA
GGATGTCCGTAATTGACTGCCGGAGGTGGTCAATGCCCTTCAGCTCCTTGCCACTGTCACGGCTCATGCC
TCGGGTCATTAGTCGCCCGCTCCGGTATCTTCACTGGCTTCGATGATTGCCGCCCCGCAGCTGCAGAGGT
CACCGATCCGAGCAGTCGGCCTCTGGTTGGTAAAGACCGTGCGACTGCCGGTGATGATCGTGTTCAAGCC
ATGCAGGGGGCAGGCGTGAAGGTCATCCTTTCGGGCCACGGGGCGGCTGTTGACGAAGGTGTCGTCGCTC
CCGGTGATGATGATCCCGCCGTGATCGGTCACGTCGTTTAGTCGAGCGATGCCTGGCGTCGTAGTCACGG
GTTTAGGTCAATACGACTTGCGGTCACTGTAACGTTGCCCTCGGCGGTCACGTTAACGTCGCCTTGGGCT
TCGACTTGCGCCTCCTGCACAAGGATCACAATCCGTCCTTGGGCTGCGGTGAGGTCGATCTTGTACTCAT
GCGCTTCGCGGTCGTACTGGATGATTGAGTCATCCTCGAACTGCGTCTTTTGGATCGTTTCTTTGTCCTC
GATCTGGGGGTAGTCAGTCGAGAACGCGCCGGGCATCGCGAAGCCCTGACTGATCTCGCCGGAGGGGGCC
ATCACGACGACGGCCTCACCGACCTCGGGCGCCCACCAGAACCGATCCTTGCCCGCTCGCTGCGTGAGCC
ACGGAATCCAGTCAGTGAGGAGCAGCGCCTCGCCGCTCTCCTCGTCTTCCTCGATCGCGACACGGATCAG
CCCCTTGGGATAGTCAGCCTCGGCTACCCTGCCTACGCGGAGCAAGTTGCCGTGACGCCGACTGTCTCGA
GTCTAGTCGCGTTGCTGGCGTTTTTCCATAGGCTCCGCCCCCCTGACGAGCATCACAAAAATCGACGCTC
AAGTCAGAGGTGGCGAAACCCGACAGGACTATAAAGATACCAGGCGTTTCCCCCTGGAAGCTCCCTCGTG
CGCTCTCCTGTTCCGACCCTGCCGCTTACCGGATACCTGTCCGCCTTTCTCCCTTCGGGAAGCGTGGCGC
TTTCTCATAGCTCACGCTGTAGGTATCTCAGTTCGGTGTAGGTCGTTCGCTCCAAGCTGGGCTGTGTGCA
CGAACCCCCCGTTCAGCCCGACCGCTGCGCCTTATCCGGTAACTATCGTCTTGAGTCCAACCCGGTAAGA
CACGACTTATCGCCACTGGCAGCAGCCACTGGTAACAGGATTAGCAGAGCGAGGTATGTAGGCGGTGCTA
CAGAGTTCTTGAAGTGGTGGCCTAACTACGGCTACACTAGAAGAACAGTATTTGGTATCTGCGCTCTGCT
GAAGCCAGTTACCTTCGGAAAAAGAGTTGGTAGCTCTTGATCCGGCAAACAAACCACCGCTGGTAGCGGT
GGTTTTTTTGTTTGCAAGCAGCAGATTACGCGCAGAAAAAAAGGATCTCAAGAAGATCCTTTGATCTTTT
CTACGGGGTCTGACGCTCAGTCTAGTTCAGCCAGCTCGTCGTGATGTCGAAACCCAAGCCACCCTCAGAG
GTGAAGGCCGCTTCGAGCACATCGGGAAGCGTGTCGACGACGGTGCTCGGTGCCTCGGGTAAGAGCCAGA
TAGATGCGGTGACGTTCACCGTCGCGATCGTGGCGGGAACCACGGTCACTGCGTCCGTTACAACTCGCAC
GTCGTCGGCCAGCACGACTGACTCGACGGCTTCGATTAGCCCGGGAGAGGCAAGGCCATCAGGCTCGGTA
GACAGAATGCTGATTAACACCTCGCCGGGAGCAGGGCTGCTCACAGCCGCGTCCTTCACCCGTGGGTCAG
CCGTCAGCGCTTGATAGCGGTACCAGGCCGCACCGCCTGCGGTCGAGCTGCCCTTGATCCGCTCGATGGT
GCGATCGCGAAGCTCGCCATCCGGCTCATTCGGCTGCCGCACCACGCCGTAGAACGCGGCAAGGTTGTCG
AGGTCGGGGCCGTTTGAGTAGCGAAGCAGTGTCGCAAGAAGTGCGTCGTTGATCCGCTGACGCAGGATCA
GCTCGCGGGCTGCGCAGACCTCCAGCAGCTTGATGACCGGGTCGGATTCGAGGATGGCGGTGTAGCTGGC
GTCACGCGATCGCAGGTCGTCGATCAAGTCCTGCAGGATCAGTTCAAAGTCCAGCGCTTCGATGATGGTG
GGCGCGGGAATCGTAGCAAAGTCAAGAACGGTCATGAGACGACTAAGCCCTCCAGCGTGATACGCCTGCC
CTCGGGGATGTAGTAGCCGATCAGGTTCAGCTCGACTTGACCAGCTGCGCTGGCTGAGACGATGCGAACC
TTCTCCAGCTTCAGCCGTGGCTCCCAGCGATCGAGCGCTTCAGCTGTGGCCGCCACCAGGTCAACGATGA
GGGACTGGTTGATCGGCTAGTCATCAAATAAAACGAAAGGCTCAGTCGGAAGACTGGGCCTTTCGTTTTA
TCTGTTGTTTGTCGGTGAACGCTCTCCTGAGTAGGACAAATCCGCCGGGAGCGGATTTGAACGTTGCGAA
GCAACGGCCCGGAGGGTGGCGGGCAGGACGCCCGCCATAAACTGCCAGGCATCAAATTAAGCAGAAGGCC
ATCCTGACGGATGGCCTTTTTGCGTTTCTACTCTAGTTTCGAAACCCCAGGCTTGACACTTTATGCTTCC
GGCTCGTATAATGTGTGGAATTGTGAGCGGATAACAATTTCACACAAGGAGGAAAAACATATGTCTAGAA
TGAAGAATATTAACGCAGACGACACATATCGAATCATTAACAAGATTAAGGCGTGTCGCAGTAACAATGA
CATCAATCAGTGCTTGAGTGATATGACGAAAATGGTTCATTGTGAGTATTACTTACTAGCCATTATTTAT
CCGCACTCCATGGTCAAGAGCGACATTAGCATTCTGGACAATTACCCAAAGAAATGGCGGCAATACTACG
ACGACGCAAACCTCATTAAGTATGACCCAATCGTAGATTACAGTAATTCCAACCACAGTCCGATTAACTG
GAATATCTTCGAAAATAATGCCGTGAACAAAAAATCCCCGAACGTAATCAAGGAAGCTAAGACAAGTGGT
CTCATTACGGGATTTAGTTTCCCAATCCACACAGCAAACAATGGGTTTGGAATGCTGTCTTTTGCTCATA
GTGAGAAAGATAACTATATCGACTCCCTGTTTTTGCATGCTTGTATGAACATTCCACTCATTGTGCCATC
TTTAGTAGATAACTATCGCAAGATTAATATCGCCAATAATAAAAGCAATAATGATCTCACTAAACGGGAA
AAGGAGTGTCTAGCTTGGGCGTGTGAAGGAAAATCTTCTTGGGACATTTCTAAGATTCTCGGTTGTTCTG
AACGCACGGTTACGTTTCATTTAACGAATGCGCAGATGAAACTGAATACTACAAACCGTTGTCAGAGTAT
CTCCAAAGCGATCCTGACCGGGGCCATTGACTGTCCTTACTTTAAGAATTGATAACTCGGTACCAAATTC
CAGAAAAGAGACGCTGAAAAGCGTCTTTTTTCGTTTTGGTCCACTATTGTATCGCTGGGAATACAATTAC
TTAACATAAGCACCTGTAGGATCGTACAGGTTTACGCAAGAAAATGGTTTGTTATAGTCGAATATAAAGA
GGAGAAAGGTACCATGACCCAAGCCCAATCACTCGATGTCTTGAACTTGCTAGAGCAGCTCGAAGAGTCT
GTGCTCGACGGGACTCGCGTACCGCTTTCGGGGCGCATTCTGGTTCGAGAAAACGACCTGCTCGACCTGT
TAGATGACGTGCGTGCCGGGTTGCCCGCTGCGATTCAACAAGCTCAGCAAATCCTCGAGCGCCAAGCCCA
AATTTTGGCTGACGCCCAACAGCAAGCACAGGCGATCGTGGCGCAGGCGCAGCAAGAACGGGCCCTGCTG
ATTGACCAAAACAGTATTCGGCTTCAAGCTGAGCGCGATGCGCAGCAGCTCCGCCAAACCCTTCAACAGG
AATGTGATGCCCTTCGGCAACAGGCGATCGCGGAAGCAACACAAGTGCGGGGCGAGGCCCAACAGTTCCA
GCTCCAAGTCCGCCAGGAAACCGACAGTCTTCGCCAGCAGACCCAAGCCGAAATCGAGCAGCTGCGCAGC
CAAACTCAACAGCAGCTATCTGAGCAGCGCCAAAGGATTTTGGTCGAATGTGAGGAGTTGCGGCGGGGTG
CTGACAGCTATGCTGACCAAGTTCTGCGGGACATGGAGCAGCGATTGACCCAGATGATGCAGATCATCCG
CAATGGTCGTCAGGCCCTGAACTTGAGCGAAAATACGCCGCCCCCTGCTCCCCGTCGGCGATCGCGCCGT
AAAGGAGAAGAACTTTTCACTGGAGTTGTCCCAATTCTTGTTGAATTAGATGGTGATGTTAATGGGCACA
AATTTTCTGTCAGTGGAGAGGGTGAAGGTGATGCAACATACGGAAAACTTACCCTTAAATTTATTTGCAC
TACTGGAAAACTACCTGTTCCATGGCCAACACTTGTCACTACTTTCGGTTATGGTGTTCAATGCTTTGCG
AGATACCCAGATCATATGAAACAGCATGACTTTTTCAAGAGTGCCATGCCCGAAGGTTATGTACAGGAAA
GAACTATATTTTTCAAAGATGACGGGAACTACAAGACACGTGCTGAAGTCAAGTTTGAAGGTGATACCCT
TGTTAATAGAATCGAGTTAAAAGGTATTGATTTTAAAGAAGATGGAAACATTCTTGGACACAAATTGGAA
TACAACTATAACTCACACAATGTATACATCATGGCAGACAAACAAAAGAATGGAATCAAAGTTAACTTCA
AAATTAGACACAACATTGAAGATGGAAGCGTTCAACTAGCAGACCATTATCAACAAAATACTCCAATTGG
CGATGGCCCTGTCCTTTTACCAGACAACCATTACCTGTCCACACAATCTAAACTTTCGAAAGATCCCAAC
GAAAAGAGAGACCACATGGTCCTTCTTGAGTTTGTAACAGCTGCTGGGATTACACATGGCATGGATGAAC
TATACAAATAAAAGCTTGCGGCCGCGTAGGATCCGATCGGCACGTAAGAGGTTCCAACTTTCACCATAAT
GAAATAAGATCACTACCGGGCGTATTTTTTGAGTTATCGAGATTTTCAGGAGCTAAGGAAGCTAAAATGG
AGAAAAAAATCACTGGATATACCACCGTTGATATATCCCAATGGCATCGTAAAGAACATTTTGAGGCATT
TCAGTCAGTTGCTCAATGTACCTATAACCAGACCGTTCAGCTGGATATTACGGCCTTTTTAAAGACCGTA
AAGAAAAATAAGCACAAGTTTTATCCGGCCTTTATTCACATTCTTGCCCGCCTGATGAATGCTCATCCGG
AGTTCCGTATGGCAATGAAAGACGGTGAGCTGGTGATATGGGATAGTGTTCACCCTTGTTACACCGTTTT
CCATGAGCAAACTGAAACGTTTTCATCGCTCTGGAGTGAATACCACGACGATTTCCGGCAGTTTCTACAC
ATATATTCGCAAGATGTGGCGTGTTACGGTGAAAACCTGGCCTATTTCCCTAAAGGGTTTATTGAGAATA
TGTTTTTCGTCTCAGCCAATCCCTGGGTGAGTTTCACCAGTTTTGATTTAAACGTGGCCAATATGGACAA
CTTCTTCGCCCCCGTTTTCACTATGGGCAAATATTATACGCAAGGCGACAAGGTGCTGATGCCGCTGGCG
ATTCAGGTTCATCATGCCGTTTGTGATGGCTTCCATGTCGGCAGAATGCTTAATGAATTACAACAGTACT
GCGATGAGTGGCAGGGCGGGGCGTAATTTTTTTAAGGCAGTTATTGGTGCCCTTGAATTCCTACTAGTCG
AAGCGGCATGCATTTACGTTGACACCATCGAATGGTGCAAAACCTTTCGCGGTATGGCATGATAGCGCCC
GGAAGAGAGTCAATTCAGGGTGGTGAATGTGAAACCAGTAACGTTATACGATGTCGCAGAGTATGCCGGT
GTCTCTTATCAGACCGTTTCCCGCGTGGTGAACCAGGCCAGCCACGTTTCTGCGAAAACGCGGGAAAAAG
TGGAAGCGGCGATGGCGGAGCTGAATTACATTCCCAACCGCGTGGCACAACAACTGGCGGGCAAACAGTC
GTTGCTGATTGGCGTTGCCACCTCCAGTCTGGCCCTGCACGCGCCGTCGCAAATTGTCGCGGCGATTAAA
TCTCGCGCCGATCAACTGGGTGCCAGCGTGGTGGTGTCGATGGTAGAACGAAGCGGCGTCGAAGCCTGTA
AAGCGGCGGTGCACAATCTTCTCGCGCAACGCGTCAGTGGGCTGATCATTAACTATCCGCTGGATGACCA
GGATGCCATTGCTGTGGAAGCTGCCTGCACTAATGTTCCGGCGTTATTTCTTGATGTCTCTGACCAGACA
CCCATCAACAGTATTATTTTCTCCCATGAAGACGGTACGCGACTGGGCGTGGAGCATCTGGTCGCATTGG
GTCACCAGCAAATCGCGCTGTTAGCGGGCCCATTAAGTTCTGTCTCGGCGCGTCTGCGTCTGGCTGGCTG
GCATAAATATCTCACTCGCAATCAAATTCAGCCGATAGCGGAACGGGAAGGCGACTGGAGTGCCATGTCC
GGTTTTCAACAAACCATGCAAATGCTGAATGAGGGCATCGTTCCCACTGCGATGCTGGTTGCCAACGATC
AGATGGCGCTGGGCGCAATGCGCGCCATTACCGAGTCCGGGCTGCGCGTTGGTGCGGATATCTCGGTAGT
GGGATACGACGATACCGAAGACAGCTCATGTTATATCCCGCCGTTAACCACCATCAAACAGGATTTTCGC
CTGCTGGGGCAAACCAGCGTGGACCGCTTGCTGCAACTCTCTCAGGGCCAGGCGGTGAAGGGCAATCAGC
TGTTGCCCGTCTCACTGGTGAAAAGAAAAACCACCCTGGCGCCCAATACGCAAACCGCCTCTCCCCGCGC
GTTGGCCGATTCATTAATGCAGCTGGCACGACAGGTTTCC
